>Addgene plasmid #200348 | pSAH74 - [ASKp | gfp | tbb-2 UTR] | addgene full sequence | sequence record 396806 | Addgene NGS Result
ATACGAAGTTATGATATCAAAAATGATTACGCCAAGCTGTAAGTTTAAACATGATCTTACTAACTAACTA
TTCTCATTTAAATTTTCAGAGCTTAAAAATGGCTGAAATCACTCACAACGATGGATACGCTAATGCCAAA
TGAAATGTCGGAAAAGAAAATCATTCGAATCAAATGCACCAGGAAAAATTAAGTTTTAGAAGTGTTTAAG
GTACTTTTTCTATAATTATTTATTATAAAAGATATAGTCTTCCCTTGTCATGACATGTGGTTAATTCTAT
GAAAGTTTGATAGAATTATGATATTCACATAAAACAAGGTTGTGATGTCTGGTGTTTCACAGTCCGTTGA
CTTTTGATGCAATTCTTGGTAGACATCCTCCGACTATGTTTTAGATGTCATTTTCAAGTTTTGCAGTTTC
TCGAAATATTAGAAAAAAGAGACCAAAAATGGGGCCCTCTAAGGGCGAAGAATTGTTCACGGGAGTAGTC
CCAATCTTAGTCGAGCTTGACGGAGGTGAGTTTTATTATCGATTTTCGGGATTTTCTACTTGTAATTACC
TTTTGTTTTTAATAAGTTGCTTTTTTCCAGATGTTAATGGCCACAAGTTTTCCGTGTCTGGAGAAGGAGA
AGGCGACGCTACCTACGGTAAGCTGACCCTGAAGTTCATTTGCACTACTGGCAAGTTACCAGTACCATGG
CCGACCCTGGTGACAACATTTTGCTACGGGGTTCAATGCTTCTCCAGATACCCAGGTAGGTTTTCAGTTT
CAATTTTTGTTGCAACTACCTCAACTCTATGTTTTCAGATCATATGAAAAGACACGACTTTTTTAAATCC
GCCATGCCAGAGGGTTACGTTCAAGAACGTACCATTTTTTTTAAGGACGATGGTAACTACAAGACACGTG
CGGAGGTTAAATTTGAAGGCGATACTCTCGTGAACCGTATTGAGCTCAAGGTAAATTTTTCAAGCTTCTA
AATTCCAAAATAAACCATTTTAATTTCTTAATTCCAGGGAATCGATTTCAAGGAAGATGGAAACATTTTG
GGCCACAAGCTTGAATATAATTATAATAGTCATAATGTCTACATTATGGCCGACAAACAAAAAAACGGTA
TTAAGGTTAACTTCAAGATTCGCCACAATATCGAAGATGGATCTGTCCAACTTGCTGACCACTACCAACA
AAATACTCCAATTGGAGATGGACCGGTTTTGCTTCCAGATAACCACTACCTTTCCACTCAGTCTGCCCTC
TCTAAGGATCCGAATGAAAAACGTGACCATATGGTTCTTTTGGAGTTCGTTACCGCAGCAGGAATTACTC
ACGGAATGGATGAACTGTACAAGCCCGGGTGATGGTCTCTGAGCTATGCAAAATCCTTTCAAGCATTCCC
TTCTTCTCTATCACTCTTCTTTCTTTTTGTCAAAAAATTCTCTCGCTAATTTATTTGCTTTTTTAATGTT
ATTATTTTATGACTTTTTATAGTCACTGAAAAGTTTGCATCTGAGTGAAGTGAATGCTATCAAAATGTGA
TTCTGATATCCAGGAAACGGAGAATCTGTGCGGCAATGTCTTATCATTTGAAACGCGCCGTATCGATGCT
GACATCATGCGGCTCCCGTGTTAGTCGAGAAGATGGGTACGGGCCTTTATTCATCCAACACTCTACGGCT
TCTTCAAGAGCTAGTAGGGCACCCTGTAGTTGGAAAGGGATTATTTCGTATGGCGAGCCCATACCGTCTT
TCTTGCGGAAGCTTAACACGATAGGAAGTTGGATAGTTTCGAACGATGGTTCCATACGGAACGCTGTCTC
AAGGATGAGTCTGACGGAGTGTAACTCGAAGGCTAGGTGGAGGCTCAGTGATGATAAGTCTGCGATGGTG
GATGCATGTGTCATGGTCATAGCTGTTTCCTGTGTGAAATTGTTATCCGCTCAGAGGGCACAATCCTATT
CCGCGCTATCCGACAATCTCCAAGACATTAGGTGGAGTTCAGTTCGGCGTATGGCATATGTCGCTGGAAA
GAACATGTGAGCAAAAGGCCAGCAAAAGGCCAGGAACCGTAAAAAGGCCGCGTTGCTGGCGTTTTTCCAT
AGGCTCCGCCCCCCTGACGAGCATCACAAAAATCGACGCTCAAGTCAGAGGTGGCGAAACCCGACAGGAC
TATAAAGATACCAGGCGTTTCCCCCTGGAAGCTCCCTCGTGCGCTCTCCTGTTCCGACCCTGCCGCTTAC
CGGATACCTGTCCGCCTTTCTCCCTTCGGGAAGCGTGGCGCTTTCTCATAGCTCACGCTGTAGGTATCTC
AGTTCGGTGTAGGTCGTTCGCTCCAAGCTGGGCTGTGTGCACGAACCCCCCGTTCAGCCCGACCGCTGCG
CCTTATCCGGTAACTATCGTCTTGAGTCCAACCCGGTAAGACACGACTTATCGCCACTGGCAGCAGCCAC
TGGTAACAGGATTAGCAGAGCGAGGTATGTAGGCGGTGCTACAGAGTTCTTGAAGTGGTGGCCTAACTAC
GGCTACACTAGAAGAACAGTATTTGGTATCTGCGCTCTGCTGAAGCCAGTTACCTTCGGAAAAAGAGTTG
GTAGCTCTTGATCCGGCAAACAAACCACCGCTGGTAGCGGTGGTTTTTTTGTTTGCAAGCAGCAGATTAC
GCGCAGAAAAAAAGGATCTCAAGAAGATCCTTTGATCTTTTCTACGGGGTCTGACGCTCTATTCAACAAA
GCCGCCGTCCCGTCAAGTCAGCGTAAATGGGTAGGGGGCTTCAAATCGTCCTCGTGATACCAATTCGGAG
CCTGCTTTTTTGTACAAACTTGTTGATAATGGCAATTCAAGGATCTTCACCTAGATCCTTTTAAATTAAA
AATGAAGTTTTAAATCAATCTAAAGTATATATGAGTAAACTTGGTCTGACAGTTACCAATGCTTAATCAG
TGAGGCACCTATCTCAGCGATCTGTCTATTTCGTTCATCCATAGTTGCCTGACTCCCCGTCGTGTAGATA
ACTACGATACGGGAGGGCTTACCATCTGGCCCCAGTGCTGCAATGATACCGCGAGAGCCACGCTCACCGG
CTCCAGATTTATCAGCAATAAACCAGCCAGCCGGAAGGGCCGAGCGCAGAAGTGGTCCTGCAACTTTATC
CGCCTCCATCCAGTCTATTAATTGTTGCCGGGAAGCTAGAGTAAGTAGTTCGCCAGTTAATAGTTTGCGC
AACGTTGTTGCCATTGCTACAGGCATCGTGGTGTCACGCTCGTCGTTTGGTATGGCTTCATTCAGCTCCG
GTTCCCAACGATCAAGGCGAGTTACATGATCCCCCATGTTGTGCAAAAAAGCGGTTAGCTCCTTCGGTCC
TCCGATCGTTGTCAGAAGTAAGTTGGCCGCAGTGTTATCACTCATGGTTATGGCAGCACTGCATAATTCT
CTTACTGTCATGCCATCCGTAAGATGCTTTTCTGTGACTGGTGAGTACTCAACCAAGTCATTCTGAGAAT
AGTGTATGCGGCGACCGAGTTGCTCTTGCCCGGCGTCAATACGGGATAATACCGCGCCACATAGCAGAAC
TTTAAAAGTGCTCATCATTGGAAAACGTTCTTCGGGGCGAAAACTCTCAAGGATCTTACCGCTGTTGAGA
TCCAGTTCGATGTAACCCACTCGTGCACCCAACTGATCTTCAGCATCTTTTACTTTCACCAGCGTTTCTG
GGTGAGCAAAAACAGGAAGGCAAAATGCCGCAAAAAAGGGAATAAGGGCGACACGGAAATGTTGAATACT
CATACTCTTCCTTTTTCAATATTATTGAAGCATTTATCAGGGTTATTGTCTCATGAGCGGATACATATTT
GAATGTATTTAGAAAAATAAACAAATAGGGGTTCCGCGCACATTTCCCCGAAAAGTGCCAGATACCTGAA
ACAAAACCCATCGTACGGCCAAGGAAGTCTCCAATAACTGTGATCCACCACAAGCGCCAGGGTTTTCCCA
GTCACGACGTTGTAAAACGACGGCCAGTCATGCATAATCCGCACGCATCTGGAATAAGGAAGTGCCATTC
CGCCTGACCTAAGTGCTTTTCGAGATCGCCAAACCGGAGAACGATCAGGAGAATGATGAGTCGCCACAGG
AGTCGGCAAGATACGTGCGTTATAGATTTGCTCCAAACTTTTTGAAACTCAAAACGGTCGGAGCAACTGT
GGAATTCAAAGTAGGAGACATCCCAATCCATCATTTCCGAATGATCGAACGTCACTTCTTCAAAGATCGC
CTTCTGAAGTGTTTTGACTTTGAATTCGGATTCTGTATTCCGAATTCACGAAACAACTGTGAACATATCT
ATGAGTTCCCTCAACTCTCTCAACAACTCAGTGAGTCATTATTCTAAAAAGTACAATTCAAAAGACTAAT
CTCTTTTTCAGTGGACGACATGATCAACAATCCAAACGAGACTCGTTCTGACAGCTTCTATTTCGTCGAT
AACAAACTCGTCATGCACAACAAAGCCGACTACTCATATGATGCATAAATCTTCATTGTTGAGTTTATCT
TGTTGATTTTTGAATAAATTATCAACTCTTTACTTTTTAATGGGTTATGAAATAAATAAACATTGAAAAC
TGATAAACAACGTTCATCTCTATAACTTCGTATAGCATACATT
Features (pLannotate 1.2.2; 10 found; start..end, strand, type, name):
    458..754     +  CDS            cEGFP (fragment): cEGFP is a basic (constitutively fluorescent) green fluorescent protein published in 2008, derived from Aequorea victoria.
    796..1353    +  CDS            Q80R (fragment): Q80R is a fluorescent protein, derived from Aequorea victoria.
   1376..1545    +  terminator     tbb-2 terminator (fragment): tbb-2; transcription terminator for the C. elegans tubulin beta-2 gene
   2094..2682    -  rep_origin     ori: high-copy-number ColE1/pMB1/pBR322/pUC origin of replication
   2799..2823    -  protein_bind   attB1: mutant version of attB; recombination site for the Gateway® BP reaction BP Clonase™
   2923..3783    -  CDS            AmpR: β-lactamase; bla; confers resistance to ampicillin, carbenicillin, and related antibiotics
   3784..3888    -  promoter       AmpR promoter: bla
   3975..4018    -  CDS            lacZα (fragment): LacZα fragment of β-galactosidase; lacZ fragment
   4073..4525    +  CDS            unc-119 (fragment): UN119_CAEEL - Experimental evidence at protein level: Swiss-Prot protein existence level 1. Myristoyl-binding protein that acts as a cargo adapter: specifically binds the myristoyl moiety of a subset of N-terminally myristoylated proteins and is required for their localization. Plays a key role in ciliary membrane localization of proteins. Required for the establishment or function of the nervous system. From Caenorhabditis elegans.
   4642..12      +  protein_bind   loxP (across the origin): Cre-mediated recombination occurs in the 8-bp core sequence (GCATACAT). Cre recombinase
