[The description below was written by a language model from this plasmid's Addgene catalogue record and pLannotate feature annotations shown in this document.]
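Description:
pSAH74 is a C. elegans expression plasmid built on the synthetic Twist Amp High backbone. It is propagated in E. coli at high copy from a ColE1/pUC-type origin and selected with ampicillin through a β-lactamase gene under its own promoter. It belongs to a set of modular "BioPart" constructs for cell-specific expression in the worm, in this case targeting the ASK sensory neurons.

The payload is a three-part cassette: an ASK-specific promoter taken from the sra-7 gene, a gfp coding sequence, and the tbb-2 (β-tubulin) 3′ UTR/terminator. The promoter is recorded in the catalogue fields but is not annotated in the feature table. Automated annotation detects GFP as two adjacent Aequorea victoria-derived fragments separated by a short gap. This would be consistent with an intron-interrupted, worm-adapted gfp, although the record does not say so. The tbb-2 terminator lies immediately downstream.

The table also reports a partial unc-119 coding segment, a loxP site spanning the sequence origin, a short lacZα remnant and an attB1-like site in the backbone. The unc-119 fragment and loxP site plausibly relate to the stated compatibility with MosTI single-copy insertion, but their exact roles are not described.

According to the depositor, the plasmid can be used directly to mark ASK neurons with GFP. It can also serve as a scaffold for ASK-restricted expression of other transgenes, as N- or C-terminal GFP fusions or untagged. Delivery can be by single-copy genomic integration or as extrachromosomal arrays.
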