Addgene plasmid #200348: pSAH74 - [ASKp | gfp | tbb-2 UTR]
Purpose: gfp BioPart for ASK neurons. (1) Mark neurons or (2) cell-specific expression of transgenes (N or C-terminal fusions, or untagged). Compatible with single-copy insertion (MosTI) or arrays.
Depositing lab: Christian Froekjaer-Jensen. Depositing organization: King Abdullah University of Science and Technology (KAUST).
Backbone
  Vector backbone: Twist Amp High
  Backbone manufacturer: Twist Biosciences
  Vector type: Worm Expression
Growth in bacteria
  Bacterial resistance: Ampicillin, 100 μg/mL
  Growth temperature: 37°C
  Growth strain: DH5alpha
  Copy number: High Copy
Gene/Insert
  Gene/Insert name: [ASKp | gfp | tbb-2 UTR]
  Species: C. elegans (nematode)
  Promoter: WBGene00005033, sra-7
  Cloning method: Restriction Enzyme; 5′ cloning site Unknown (unknown if destroyed)
Terms and licenses: Academic/Nonprofit Terms; Industry Terms: Not Available to Industry
Depositor comments: See www.wormbuilder.org/BioParts for more information.
How to cite: pSAH74 - [ASKp | gfp | tbb-2 UTR] was a gift from Christian Froekjaer-Jensen (Addgene plasmid # 200348 ; http://n2t.net/addgene:200348 ; RRID:Addgene_200348)
